>Addgene plasmid #133304 | OA-1050J (GFP) | depositor full sequence | sequence record 256176 | GFP gRNA array
CTG
[124 nt withheld, positions 4-127]
C
[91 nt withheld, positions 129-219]
A
[49 nt withheld, positions 221-269]
CCTTTGACGTTGGAGTCCACGTTCTTT
[37 nt withheld, positions 297-333]
ACCCTATCTCGGTCTATTCTTTTGATTTATAAGGGATTTTGCCGATTTCGGCCTATTGGTTAAAAAATGA
GCTGATTTAACAAAAATTTAACGCGAATTTTAACAAAATATTAACGCTTACAATTTCCATTCGCCATTCA
GGCTGCGCAACTGTTGGGAAGGGCGATCGGTGCGGGCCTCTTCGCTATTACGCCAGCTGGCGAAAGGGGG
ATGTGCTGCAAGGCGATTAAGTTGGGTAACGCCAGGGTTTTCCCAGTCACGACGTTGTAAAACGACGGCC
AGTGAATTGTAATACGACTCACTATAGGGCGAATTGGGTACGTACCGGGCCCCTAGTATGTATGTAAGTT
AATAAAACCCATTTTTGCGGAAAGTAGATAAAAAAAACATTTTTTTTTTTTACTGCACTGGATATCATTG
AACTTATCTGATCAGTTTTAAATTTACTTCGATCCAAGGGTATTTGATGTACCAGGTTCTTTCGATTACC
TCTCACTCAAAATGACATTCCACTCAAAGTCAGCGCTGTTTGCCTCCTTCTCTGTCCACAGAAATATCGC
CGTCTCTTTCGCCGCTGCGTCCGCTATCTCTTTCGCCACCGTTTGTAGCGTTACGTAGCGTCAATGTCCG
CCTTCAGTTGCATTTTGTCAGCGGTTTCGTGACGAAGCTCCAAGCGGTTTACGCCATCAATTAAACACAA
AGTGCTGTGCCAAAACTCCTCTCGCTTCTTATTTTTGTTTGTTTTTTGAGTGATTGGGGTGGTGATTGGT
TTTGGGTGGGTAAGCAGGGGAAAGTGTGAAAAATCCCGGCAATGGGCCAAGAGGATCAGGAGCTATTAAT
TCGCGGAGGCAGCAAACACCCATCTGCCGAGCATCTGAACAATGTGAGTAGTACATGTGCATACATCTTA
AGTTCACTTGATCTATAGGAACTGCGATTGCAACATCAAATTGTCTGCGGCGTGAGAACTGCGACCCACA
AAAATCCCAAACCGCAATTGCACAAACAAATAGTGACACGAAACAGATTATTCTGGTAGCTGTTCTCGCT
ATATAAGACAATTTTTGAGATCATATCATGATCAAGACATCTAAAGGCATTCATTTTCGACTATATTCTT
TTTTACAAAAAATATAACAACCAGATATTTTAAGCTGATCCTAGATGCACAAAAAATAAATAAAAGTATA
AACCTACTTCGTAGGATACTTCGGGGTACTTTTTGTTCGGGGTTAGATGAGCATAACGCTTGTAGTTGAT
ATTTGAGATCCCCTATCATTGCAGGGTGACAGCGGAGCGGCTTCGCAGAGCTGCATTAACCAGGGCTTCG
GGCAGGCCAAAAACTACGGCACGCTCCGGCCACCCAGTCCGCCGGAGGACTCCGGTTCAGGGAGCGGCCA
ACTAGCCGAGAACCTCACCTATGCCTGGCACAATATGGACATCTTTGGGGCGGTCAATCAGCCGGGCTCC
GGATGGCGGCAGCTGGTCAACCGGACACGCGGACTATTCTGCAACGAGCGACACATACCGGCGCCCAGGA
AACATTTGCTCAAGAACGGTGAGTTTCTATTCGCAGTCGGCTGATCTGTGTGAAATCTTAATAAAGGGTC
CAATTACCAATTTGAAACTCAGTTTGCGGCGTGGCCTATCCGGGCGAACTTTTGGCCGTGATGGGCAGTT
CCGGTGCCGGAAAGACGACCCTGCTGAATGCCCTTGCCTTTCGATCGCCGCAGGGCATCCAAGTATCGCC
ATCCGGGATGCGACTGCTCAATGGCCAACCTGTGGACGCCAAGGAGATGCAGGCCAGGTGCGCCTATGTC
CAGCAGGATGACCTCTTTATCGGCTCCCTAACGGCCAGGGAACACCTGATTTTCCAGGCCATGGTGCGGA
TGCCACGACATCTGACCTATCGGCAGCGAGTGGCCCGCGTGGATCAGGTGATCCAGGAGCTTTCGCTCAG
CAAATGTCAGCACACGATCATCGGTGTGCCCGGCAGGGTGAAAGGTCTGTCCGGCGGAGAAAGGAAGCGT
CTGGCATTCGCCTCCGAGGCACTAACCGATCCGCCGCTTCTGATCTGCGATGAGCCCACCTCCGGACTGG
ACTCATTTACCGCCCACAGCGTCGTCCAGGTGCTGAAGAAGCTGTCGCAGAAGGGCAAGACCGTCATCCT
GACCATTCATCAGCCGTCTTCCGAGCTGTTTGAGCTCTTTGACAAGATCCTTCTGATGGCCGAGGGCAGG
GTAGCTTTCTTGGGCACTCCCAGCGAAGCCGTCGACTTCTTTTCCTAGTGAGTTCGATGTGTTTATTAAG
GGTATCTAGCATTACATTACATCTCAACTCCTATCCAGCGTGGGTGCCCAGTGTCCTACCAACTACAATC
CGGCGGACTTTTACGTACAGGTGTTGGCCGTTGTGCCCGGACGGGAGATCGAGTCCCGTGATCGGATCGC
CAAGATATGCGACAATTTTGCTATTAGCAAAGTAGCCCGGGATATGGAGCAGTTGTTGGCCACCAAAAAT
TTGGAGAAGCCACTGGAGCAGCCGGAGAATGGGTACACCTACAAGGCCACCTGGTTCATGCAGTTCCGGG
CGGTCCTGTGGCGATCCTGGCTGTCGGTGCTCAAGGAACCACTCCTCGTAAAAGTGCGACTTATTCAGAC
AACGGTGAGTGGTTCCAGTGGAAACAAATGATATAACGCTTACAATTCTTGGAAACAAATTCGCTAGATT
TTAGTTAGAATTGCCTGATTCCACACCCTTCTTAGTTTTTTTCAATGAGATGTATAGTTTATAGTTTTGC
AGAAAATAAATAAATTTCATTTAACTCGCGAACATGTTGAAGATATGAATATTAATGAGATGCGAGTAAC
ATTTTAATTTGCAGATGGTTGCCATCTTGATTGGCCTCATCTTTTTGGGCCAACAACTCACGCAAGTGGG
CGTGATGAATATCAACGGAGCCATCTTCCTCTTCCTGACCAACATGACCTTTCAAAACGTCTTTGCCACG
ATAAATGTAAGTCTTGTTTAGAATACATTTGCATATTAATAATTTACTAACTTTCTAATGAATCGATTCG
ATTTAGGTGTTCACCTCAGAGCTGCCAGTTTTTATGAGGGAGGCCCGAAGTCGACTTTATCGCTGTGACA
CATACTTTCTGGGCAAAACGATTGCCGAATTACCGCTTTTTCTCACAGTGCCACTGGTCTTCACGGCGAT
TGCCTATCCGATGATCGGACTGCGGGCCGGAGTGCTGCACTTCTTCAACTGCCTGGCGCTGGTCACTCTG
GTGGCCAATGTGTCAACGTCCTTCGGATATCTAATATCCTGCGCCAGCTCCTCGACCTCGATGGCGCTGT
CTGTGGGTCCGCCGGTTATCATACCATTCCTGCTCTTTGGCGGCTTCTTCTTGAACTCGGGCTCGGTGCC
AGTATACCTCAAATGGTTGTCGTACCTCTCATGGTTCCGTTACGCCAACGAGGGTCTGCTGATTAACCAA
TGGGCGGACGTGGAGCCGGGCGAAATTAGCTGCACATCGTCGAACACCACGTGCCCCAGTTCGGGCAAGG
TCATCCTGGAGACGCTTAACTTCTCCGCCGCCGATCTGCCGCTGGACTACGTGGGTCTGGCCATTCTCAT
CGTGAGCTTCCGGGTGCTCGCATATCTGGCTCTAAGACTTCGGGCCCGACGCAAGGAGTAGCCGACATAT
ATCCGAAATAACTGCTTGTTTTTTTTTTTTACCATTATTACCATCGTGTTTACTGTTTATTGCCCCCTCA
AAAAGCTAATGTAATTATATTTGTGCCAATAAAAACAAGATATGACCTATAGAATACAAGTATTTCCCCT
TCGAACATCCCCACAAGTAGACTTTGGATTTGTCTTCTAACCAAAAGACTTACACACCTGCATACCTTAC
ATCAAAAACTCGTTTATCGCTACATAAAACACCGGGATATATTTTTTATATACATACTTTTCAAATCGCG
CGCCCTCTTCATAATTCACCTCCACCACACCACGTTTCGTAGTTGCTCTTTCGCTGTCTCCCACCCGCTC
TCCGCAACACATTCACCTTTTGTTCGACGACCTTGGAGCGACTGTCGTTAGTTCCGCGCGATTCGGTTCG
CTCAAATGGTTCCGAGTGGTTCATTTCGTCTCAATAGAAATTAGTAATAAATATTTGTATGTACAATTTA
TTTGCTCCAATATATTTGTATATATTTCCCTCACAGCTATATTTATTCTAATTTAATATTATGACTTTTT
AAGGTAATTTTTTGTGACCTGTTCGGAGTGATTAGCGTTACAATTTGAACTGAAAGTGACATCCAGTGTT
TGTTCCTTGTGTAGATGCATCTCAAAAAAATGGTGGGCATAATAGTGTTGTTTATATATATCAAAAATAA
CAACTATAATAATAAGAATACATTTAATTTAGAAAATGCTTGGATTTCACTGGAACTAGGCTAGCATAAC
TTCGTATAATGTATGCTATACGAAGTTATGCTAGCGGATCCGGGAATTGGGAATTGGGCAATATTTAAAT
GGCGGCGCGCCGAATTCTTTTTTGCTCACCTGTGATTGCTCCTACTCAAATACAAAAACATCAAATTTTC
TGTCAATAAAGCATATTTATTTATATTTATTTTACAGGAAAGAATTCCTTTTAAAGTGTATTTTAACCTA
TAATGAAAAACGATTAAAAAAAATACATAAAATAATTCGAAAATTTTTGAATAGCCCAGGTTGATAAAAA
TTCATTTCATACGTTTTATAACTTATGCCCCTAAGTATTTTTTGACCATAGTGTTTCAATTCTACATTAA
TTTTACAGAGTAGAATGAAACGCCACCTACTCAGCCAAGAGGCGAAAAGGTTAGCTCGCCAAGCAGAGAG
GGCGCCAGTGCTCACTACTTTTTATAATTCTCAACTTCTTTTTCCAGACTCAGTTCGTATATATAGACCT
ATTTTCAATTTAACGTCGGCTGCAGCAAGTAAACCCCTACCAACTGGTCGGGGTTTGAAACGCAGATGAA
CTTCAGGGTCAGCTTGCCGTACAAGTAAACCCCTACCAACTGGTCGGGGTTTGAAACTCATGTGGTCGGG
GTAGCGGCTGAAGCACTCAAGTAAACCCCTACCAACTGGTCGGGGTTTGAAACACTCCAGCTTGTGCCCC
AGGATGTTGCCGTCAAGTAAACCCCTACCAACTGGTCGGGGTTTGAAACTCACCTTGATGCCGTTCTTCT
GCTTGTCGGCAAGTAAACCCCTACCAACTGGTCGGGGTTTGAAACTTTTTTTGCGGCCGCAACGGTACCT
CATACTCGGTGGCCTCCCCACCACCAACTTTTTTGCACTGCAAAAAAACACGCTTTTGCACGCGGGCCCA
TACATAGTACAAACTCTACGTTTCGTAGACTATTTTACATAAATAGTCTACACCGTTGTATACGCTCCAA
ATACACTACCACACATTGAACCTTTTTGCAGTGCAAAAAAGTACGTGTCGGCAGTCACGTAGGCCGGCCT
TATCGGGTCGCGTCCTGTCACGTACGAATCACATTATCGGACCGGACGAGTGTTGTCTTATCGTGACAGG
ACGCCAGCTTCCTGTGTTGCTAACCGCAGCCGGACGCAACTCCTTATCGGAACAGGACGCGCCTCCATAT
CAGCCGCGCGTTATCTCATGCGCGTGACCGGACACGAGGCGCCCGTCCCGCTTATCGCGCCTATAAATAC
AGCCCGCAACGATCTGGTAAACACAGTTGAACAGCATCTGTTACAGCGACACAACATGAGCCGGTCCAAC
AACGCCAACGCGCCCACGCCATCCAACCGCCGCCGCAACCTGTCTCTGGTGATGGTGAGCAAGGGCGAGG
AGCTGTTCACCGGGGTGGTGCCCATCCTGGTCGAGCTGGACGGCGACGTAAACGGCCACAAGTTCAGCGT
GTCCGGCGAGGGCGAGGGCGATGCCACCTACGGCAAGCTGACCCTGAAGTTCATCTGCACCACCAGCAAG
CTGCCCGTGCCCTGGCCCACCCTCGTGACCACCCTGACCTACGGCGTGCAGTGCTTCAGCCGCTACCCCG
ACCACATGAAGCAGCACGACTTCTTCAAGTCCGCCATGCCCGAAGGCTACGTCCAGGAGCGCACCATCTT
CTTCAAGGACGACGGCAACTACAAGACCCGCGCCGAGGTGAAGTTCGAGGGCGACACCCTGGTGAACCGC
ATCGAGCTGAAGGGCATCGACTTCAAGGAGGACGGCAACATCCTGGGGCACAAGCTGGAGTACAACTACA
ACAGCCACAACGTCTATATCATGGCCGACAAGCAGAAGAACGGCATCAAGGTGAACTTCAAGATCCGCCA
CAACATCGAGGACGGCAGCGTGCAGCTCGCCGACCACTACCAGCAGAACACCCCCATCGGCGACGGCCCC
GTGCTGCTGCCCGACAACCACTACCTGAGCACCCAGTCCGCCCTGAGCAAAGACCCCAACGAGAAGCGCG
ATCACATGGTCCTGCTGGAGTTCGTGACCGCCGCCGGGATCACTCTCGGCATGGACGAGCTGTACAAGTA
AACATTGATGAGTTTGGACAAACCACAACTAGAATGCAGTGAAAAAAATGCTTTATTTGTGAAATTTGTG
ATGCTATTGCTTTATTTGTAACCATTATAAGCTGCAATAAACAAGTTAACAACAACAATTGCATTCATTT
TATGTTTCAGGTTCAGGGGGAGGTGTGGGAGGTTTTTTAAAGCAAGTAAAACCTCTACAAATGTGGTATG
GCTGATTATGATCAGTCGACCCTAGAGATCCACTAGTGTCGACGATGTAGGTCACGGTCTCGAAGCCGCG
GTGCGGGTGCCAGGGCGTGCCCTTGGGCTCCCCGGGCGCGTACTCCACCTCACCCATCTGGTCCATCATG
ATGAACGGGTCGAGGTGGCGGTAGTTGATCCCGGCGAACGCGCGGCGCACCGGGAAGCCCTCGCCCTCGA
AACCGCTGGGCGCGGTGGTCACGGTGAGCACGGGACGTGCGACGGCGTCGGCGGGTGCGGATACGCGGGG
CAGCGTCAGCGGGTTCTCGACGGTCACGGCGGGCATGTCGACACTAGTTCTAGCCAGCTTTTGTTCCCTT
TAGTGAGGGTTAATTTCGAGCTTGGCGTAATCATGGTCATAGCTGTTTCCTGTGTGAAATTGTTATCCGC
TCACAATTCCACACAACATACGAGCCGGAAGCATAAAGTGTAAAGCCTGGGGTGCCTAATGAGTGAGCTA
ACTCACATTAATTGCGTTGCGCTCACTGCCCGCTTTCCAGTCGGGAAACCTGTCGTGCCAGCTGCATTAA
TGAATCGGCCAACGCGCGGGGAGAGGCGGTTTGCGTATTGGGCGCTCTTCCGCTTCCTCGCTCACTGACT
CGCTGCGCTCGGTCGTTCGGCTGCGGCGAGCGGTATCAGCTCACTCAAAGGCGGTAATACGGTTATCCAC
AGAATCAGGGGATAACGCAGGAAAGAACATGTGAGCAAAAGGCCAGCAAAAGGCCAGGAACCGTAAAAAG
GCCGCGTTGCTGGCGTTTTTCCATAGGCTCCGCCCCCCTGACGAGCATCACAAAAATCGACGCTCAAGTC
AGAGGTGGCGAAACCCGACAGGACTATAAAGATACCAGGCGTTTCCCCCTGGAAGCTCCCTCGTGCGCTC
TCCTGTTCCGACCCTGCCGCTTACCGGATACCTGTCCGCCTTTCTCCCTTCGGGAAGCGTGGCGCTTTCT
CATAGCTCACGCTGTAGGTATCTCAGTTCGGTGTAGGTCGTTCGCTCCAAGCTGGGCTGTGTGCACGAAC
CCCCCGTTCAGCCCGACCGCTGCGCCTTATCCGGTAACTATCGTCTTGAGTCCAACCCGGTAAGACACGA
CTTATCGCCACTGGCAGCAGCCACTGGTAACAGGATTAGCAGAGCGAGGTATGTAGGCGGTGCTACAGAG
TTCTTGAAGTGGTGGCCTAACTACGGCTACACTAGAAGGACAGTATTTGGTATCTGCGCTCTGCTGAAGC
CAGTTACCTTCGGAAAAAGAGTTGGTAGCTCTTGATCCGGCAAACAAACCACCGCTGGTAGCGGTGGTTT
TTTTGTTTGCAAGCAGCAGATTACGCGCAGAAAAAAAGGATCTCAAGAAGATCCTTTGATCTTTTCTACG
GGGTCTGACGCTCAGTGGAACGAAAACTCACGTTAAGGGATTTTGGTCATGAGATTATCAAAAAGGATCT
TCACCTAGATCCTTTTAAATTAAAAATGAAGTTTTAAATCAATCTAAAGTATATATGAGTAAACTTGGTC
TGACAGTTACCAATGCTTAATCAGTGAGGCACCTATCTCAGCGATCTGTCTATTTCGTTCATCCATAGTT
GCCTGACTCCCCGTCGTGTAGATAACTACGATACGGGAGGGCTTACCATCTGGCCCCAGTGCTGCAATGA
TACCGCGAGACCCACGCTCACCGGCTCCAGATTTATCAGCAATAAACCAGCCAGCCGGAAGGGCCGAGCG
CAGAAGTGGTCCTGCAACTTTATCCGCCTCCATCCAGTCTATTAATTGTTGCCGGGAAGCTAGAGTAAGT
AGTTCGCCAGTTAATAGTTTGCGCAACGTTGTTGCCATTGCTACAGGCATCGTGGTGTCACGCTCGTCGT
TTGGTATGGCTTCATTCAGCTCCGGTTCCCAACGATCAAGGCGAGTTACATGATCCCCCATGTTGTGCAA
AAAAGCGGTTAGCTCCTTCGGTCCTCCGATCGTTGTCAGAAGTAAGTTGGCCGCAGTGTTATCACTCATG
GTTATGGCAGCACTGCATAATTCTCTTACTGTCATGCCATCCGTAAGATGCTTTTCTGTGACTGGTGAGT
ACTCAACCAAGTCATTCTGAGAATAGTGTATGCGGCGACCGAGTTGCTCTTGCCCGGCGTCAATACGGGA
TAATACCGCGCCACATAGCAGAACTTTAAAAGTGCTCATCATTGGAAAACGTTCTTCGGGGCGAAAACTC
TCAAGGATCTTACCGCTGTTGAGATCCAGTTCGATGTAACCCACTCGTGCACCCAACTGATCTTCAGCAT
CTTTTACTTTCACCAGCGTTTCTGGGTGAGCAAAAACAGGAAGGCAAAATGCCGCAAAAAAGGGAATAAG
GGCGACACGGAAATGTTGAATACTCATACTCTTCCTTTTTCAATATTATTGAAGCATTTATCAGGGTTAT
TGTCTCATGAGCGGATACATATTTGAATGTATTTAGAAAAATAAACAAATAGGGGTTCCGCGCACATTTC
CCCGAAAAGTGCCAC
Features (pLannotate 1.2.2; 29 found; start..end, strand, type, name):
      4..432     +  rep_origin     f1 ori (sequence partly withheld): f1 bacteriophage origin of replication; arrow indicates direction of (+) strand synthesis
    463..620     -  CDS            lacZα (fragment): LacZα fragment of β-galactosidase; lacZ fragment
    623..641     +  promoter       T7 promoter: promoter for bacteriophage T7 RNA polymerase
    666..4802    +  gene           mini-white: white; This modified version of the white gene lacks part of the first intron.
   4809..4842    -  protein_bind   loxP: Cre-mediated recombination occurs in the 8-bp core sequence (GCATACAT). Cre recombinase
   4901..5321    +  promoter       dU6-3 promoter: RNA polymerase III promoter for Drosophila U6-3 snRNA (Port et al., 2014)
   5329..5364    +  misc_RNA       RfxCas13d DR36: 36-base direct repeat for an RfxCas13d pre-gRNA (Konermann et al., 2018)
   5365..5394    -  CDS            PA-GFP (fragment): photoactivatable GFP variant (Patterson et al., 2002) mammalian codon-optimized
   5395..5430    +  misc_RNA       RfxCas13d DR36: 36-base direct repeat for an RfxCas13d pre-gRNA (Konermann et al., 2018)
   5431..5460    -  CDS            msGFP2 (fragment): photostable monomeric superfolder GFP (Valbuena et al., 2020)
   5461..5496    +  misc_RNA       RfxCas13d DR36: 36-base direct repeat for an RfxCas13d pre-gRNA (Konermann et al., 2018)
   5497..5527    -  CDS            VN155(I152L) (fragment): improved N-terminal fragment of mVenus for use in bimolecular fluorescence complementation (BiFC) (Kodama and Hu, 2010)
   5527..5562    +  misc_RNA       RfxCas13d DR36: 36-base direct repeat for an RfxCas13d pre-gRNA (Konermann et al., 2018)
   5563..5593    -  CDS            Citrine (fragment): enhanced variant of YFP (Heikal et al., 2001) mammalian codon-optimized
   5593..5628    +  misc_RNA       RfxCas13d DR36: 36-base direct repeat for an RfxCas13d pre-gRNA (Konermann et al., 2018)
   5655..6115    +  promoter       OpIE-2 promoter (fragment): immediate-early gene 2 from the Orgyia pseudotsugata multicapsid nucleopolyhedrovirus; strong constitutive baculovirus promoter for insect cell expression
   6129..6194    +  CDS            IE2 (fragment): VIE2_NPVOP - Protein inferred from homology: Swiss-Prot protein existence level 3. RING-finger E3 ubiquitin ligase that plays an important regulatory role during the initial stages of infection. Migrates to specific nuclear foci early in infection supposely to prepare the sites for viral replication by targeting and ubiquitinating host proteins. From Orgyia pseudotsugata multicapsid polyhedrosis virus (OpMNPV).
   6195..6914    +  CDS            EGFP: the original enhanced GFP (Yang et al., 1996) mammalian codon-optimized
   6949..7030    -  polyA_signal   SV40 poly(A) signal: SV40 polyadenylation signal
   7053..7137    -  CDS            large T antigen (fragment): large T antigen from SV40 (simian virus 40)
   7182..7251    +  protein_bind   attB: attB site for the φC31 integrase (Groth et al., 2000) phage φC31 integrase
   7470..7488    -  promoter       T3 promoter: promoter for bacteriophage T3 RNA polymerase
   7533..7549    -  protein_bind   lac operator: The lac repressor binds to the lac operator to inhibit transcription in E. coli. This inhibition can be relieved by adding lactose or isopropyl-β-D-thiogalactopyranoside (IPTG). lac repressor encoded by lacI
   7557..7587    -  promoter       lac promoter: promoter for the E. coli lac operon
   7602..7623    -  protein_bind   CAP binding site: CAP binding activates transcription in the presence of cAMP. E. coli catabolite activator protein
   7636..7728    -  CDS            lacI (fragment): lac repressor; lacI; The lac repressor binds to the lac operator to inhibit transcription in E. coli. This inhibition can be relieved by adding lactose or isopropyl-β-D-thiogalactopyranoside (IPTG).
   7911..8499    -  rep_origin     ori: high-copy-number ColE1/pMB1/pBR322/pUC origin of replication
   8670..9530    -  CDS            AmpR: β-lactamase; bla; confers resistance to ampicillin, carbenicillin, and related antibiotics
   9531..9635    -  promoter       AmpR promoter: bla
