>Addgene plasmid #133304 | OA-1050J (GFP) | addgene full sequence | sequence record 267828 | Addgene NGS Result
CTAAATTGTAAGCGTTAATATTTTGTTAAAATTCGCGTTAAATTTTTGTTAAATCAGCTCATTTTTTAAC
CAATAGGCCGAAATCGGCAAAATCCCTTATAAATCAAAAGAATAGACCGAGATAGGGT
[37 nt withheld, positions 129-165]
AAAGAACGTGGACTCCAACGTCAAAGG
[49 nt withheld, positions 193-241]
T
[91 nt withheld, positions 243-333]
G
[124 nt withheld, positions 335-458]
CCCATTCGCCATTCAGGCTGCGCAACTGTTGGGAAGGGCGATCGGTGCGGGCCTCTTCGCTATTACGCCA
GCTGGCGAAAGGGGGATGTGCTGCAAGGCGATTAAGTTGGGTAACGCCAGGGTTTTCCCAGTCACGACGT
TGTAAAACGACGGCCAGTGAATTGTAATACGACTCACTATAGGGCGAATTGGGTACGTACCGGGCCCCTA
GTATGTATGTAAGTTAATAAAACCCATTTTTGCGGAAAGTAGATAAAAAAAACATTTTTTTTTTTTACTG
CACTGGATATCATTGAACTTATCTGATCAGTTTTAAATTTACTTCGATCCAAGGGTATTTGATGTACCAG
GTTCTTTCGATTACCTCTCACTCAAAATGACATTCCACTCAAAGTCAGCGCTGTTTGCCTCCTTCTCTGT
CCACAGAAATATCGCCGTCTCTTTCGCCGCTGCGTCCGCTATCTCTTTCGCCACCGTTTGTAGCGTTACG
TAGCGTCAATGTCCGCCTTCAGTTGCATTTTGTCAGCGGTTTCGTGACGAAGCTCCAAGCGGTTTACGCC
ATCAATTAAACACAAAGTGCTGTGCCAAAACTCCTCTCGCTTCTTATTTTTGTTTGTTTTTTGAGTGATT
GGGGTGGTGATTGGTTTTGGGTGGGTAAGCAGGGGAAAGTGTGAAAAATCCCGGCAATGGGCCAAGAGGA
TCAGGAGCTATTAATTCGCGGAGGCAGCAAACACCCATCTGCCGAGCATCTGAACAATGTGAGTAGTACA
TGTGCATACATCTTAAGTTCACTTGATCTATAGGAACTGCGATTGCAACATCAAATTGTCTGCGGCGTGA
GAACTGCGACCCACAAAAATCCCAAACCGCAATTGCACAAACAAATAGTGACACGAAACAGATTATTCTG
GTAGCTGTTCTCGCTATATAAGACAATTTTTGAGATCATATCATGATCAAGACATCTAAAGGCATTCATT
TTCGACTATATTCTTTTTTACAAAAAATATAACAACCAGATATTTTAAGCTGATCCTAGATGCACAAAAA
ATAAATAAAAGTATAAACCTACTTCGTAGGATACTTCGGGGTACTTTTTGTTCGGGGTTAGATGAGCATA
ACGCTTGTAGTTGATATTTGAGATCCCCTATCATTGCAGGGTGACAGCGGAGCGGCTTCGCAGAGCTGCA
TTAACCAGGGCTTCGGGCAGGCCAAAAACTACGGCACGCTCCGGCCACCCAGTCCGCCGGAGGACTCCGG
TTCAGGGAGCGGCCAACTAGCCGAGAACCTCACCTATGCCTGGCACAATATGGACATCTTTGGGGCGGTC
AATCAGCCGGGCTCCGGATGGCGGCAGCTGGTCAACCGGACACGCGGACTATTCTGCAACGAGCGACACA
TACCGGCGCCCAGGAAACATTTGCTCAAGAACGGTGAGTTTCTATTCGCAGTCGGCTGATCTGTGTGAAA
TCTTAATAAAGGGTCCAATTACCAATTTGAAACTCAGTTTGCGGCGTGGCCTATCCGGGCGAACTTTTGG
CCGTGATGGGCAGTTCCGGTGCCGGAAAGACGACCCTGCTGAATGCCCTTGCCTTTCGATCGCCGCAGGG
CATCCAAGTATCGCCATCCGGGATGCGACTGCTCAATGGCCAACCTGTGGACGCCAAGGAGATGCAGGCC
AGGTGCGCCTATGTCCAGCAGGATGACCTCTTTATCGGCTCCCTAACGGCCAGGGAACACCTGATTTTCC
AAGCCATGGTGCGGATGCCACGACATCTGACCTATCGGCAGCGAGTGGCCCGCGTGGATCAGGTGATCCA
GGAGCTTTCGCTCAGCAAATGTCAGCACACGATCATCGGTGTGCCCGGCAGGGTGAAAGGTCTGTCCGGC
GGAGAAAGGAAGCGTCTGGCATTCGCCTCCGAGGCTCTAACCGATCCGCCGCTTCTGATCTGCGATGAGC
CCACCTCCGGACTGGACTCCTTTACCGCCCACAGCGTCGTCCAGGTGCTGAAGAAGCTGTCGCAGAAGGG
CAAGACCGTCATCCTGACCATTCATCAGCCGTCTTCCGAGCTGTTTGAGCTCTTTGACAAGATCCTTCTG
ATGGCCGAGGGCAGGGTAGCTTTCTTGGGCACTCCCAGCGAAGCCGTCGACTTCTTTTCCTAGTGAGTTC
GATGTGTTTATTAAGGGTATCTAGTATTACATAACATCTCAACTCCTATCCAGCGTGGGTGCCCAGTGTC
CTACCAACTACAATCCGGCGGACTTTTACGTACAGGTGTTGGCCGTTGTGCCCGGACGGGAGATCGAGTC
CCGTGATCGGATCGCCAAGATATGCGACAATTTTGCCATTAGCAAAGTAGCCCGGGATATGGAGCAGTTG
TTGGCCACCAAAAATCTGGAGAAGCCACTGGAGCAGCCGGAGAATGGGTACACCTACAAGGCCACCTGGT
TCATGCAGTTCCGGGCGGTCCTGTGGCGATCCTGGCTGTCGGTGCTCAAGGAACCACTCCTCGTAAAAGT
GCGACTTATTCAGACAACGGTGAGTGGTTCCAGTGGAAACAAATGATATAACGCTTACAATTCTTGGAAA
CAAATTCGCTAGATTTTAGATAGAATTGCCTGATTCCACACCCTTCTTAGTTTTTTTCAATGAGATGTAT
AGTTTATAGTTTTGCAGAAGATAAATAAATTTCATTTAACTCGCGAATATTAATGAGATGCGAGTAACAT
TTTAATTTGCAGATGGTTGCCATCTTGATTGGCCTCATCTTTTTGGGCCAACAACTCACGCAAGTGGGTG
TGATGAATATCAACGGAGCCATCTTCCTCTTCCTGACCAACATGACCTTTCAAAACGTCTTTGCCACGAT
AAATGTAAGTCATGTTTAGAATACATTTGCATTTCAATAATTTACTAACTTTCTAATGAATCGATTCGAT
TTAGGTGTTCACCTCAGAGCTGCCAGTTTTTATGAGGGAGGCCCGAAGTCGACTTTATCGCTGTGACACA
TACTTTCTGGGCAAAACGATTGCCGAATTGCCGCTTTTTCTCACAGTGCCACTGGTCTTCACGGCGATTG
CCTATCCGATGATCGGACTGCGGGCCGGAGTGCTGCACTTCTTCAACTGCCTGGCGCTGGTCACTCTGGT
GGCCAATGTGTCAACGTCCTTCGGATATCTAATATCCTGCGCCAGCTCCTCGACCTCGATGGCGCTGTCT
GTGGGTCCGCCGGTTATCATACCATTCCTGCTCTTTGGCGGCTTCTTCTTGAACTCGGGCTCGGTGCCAG
TATACCTCAAATGGTTGTCGTACCTCTCATGGTTCCGTTACGCCAACGAGGGTCTGCTGATTAACCAATG
GGCGGACGTGGAGCCGGGCGAAATTAGCTGCACATCGTCGAACACCACGTGCCCCAGTTCGGGCAAGGTC
ATCCTGGAGACGCTTAACTTCTCCGCCGCCGATCTGCCGCTGGACTACGTGGGTCTGGCCATTCTCATCG
TGAGCTTCCGGGTGCTCGCATATCTGGCTCTAAGACTTCGGGCCCGACGCAAGGAGTAGCCGACATATAT
CCGAAATAACTGCTTGTTTTTTTTTTTTACCATTATTACCATCGTGTTTACTGTTTATTGCCCCCTCAAA
AAGCTAATGTAATTATATTTGTGCCAATAAAAACAAGATATGACCTATAGAATACAAGTATTTCCCCTTC
GAACATCCCCACAAGTAGACTTTGGATTTGTCTTCTAACCAAAAGACTTACACACCTGCATACCTTACAT
CAAAAACTCGTTTATCGCTACATAAAACACCGGGATATATTTTTTATATACATACTTTTCAAATCGCGCG
CCCTCTTCATAATTCACCTCCACCACACCACGTTTCGTAGTTGCTCTTTCGCTGTCTCCCACCCGCTCTC
CGCAACACATTCACCTTTTGTTCGACGACCTTGGAGCGACTGTCGTTAGTTCCGCGCGATTCGGTTCGCT
CAAATGGTTCCGAGTGGTTCATTTCGTCTCAATAGAAATTAGTAATAAATATTTGTATGTACAATTTATT
TGCTCCAATATATTTGTATATATTTCCCTCACAGCTATATTTATTCTAATTTAATATTATGACTTTTTAA
GGTAATTTTTTGTGACCTGTTCGGAGTGATTAGCGTTACAATTTGAACTGAAAGTGACATCCAGTGTTTG
TTCCTTGTGTAGATGCATCTCAAAAAAATGGTGGGCATAATAGTGTTGTTTATATATATCAAAAATAACA
ACTATAATAATAAGAATACATTTAATTTAGAAAATGCTTGGATTTCACTGGAACTAGGCTAGCATAACTT
CGTATAATGTATGCTATACGAAGTTATGCTAGCGGATCCGGGAATTGGGAATTGGGCAATATTTAAATGG
CGGCGCGCCGAATTCTTTTTTGCTCACCTGTGATTGCTCCTACTCAAATACAAAAACATCAAATTTTCTG
TCAATAAAGCATATTTATTTATATTTATTTTACAGGAAAGAATTCCTTTTAAAGTGTATTTTAACCTATA
ATGAAAAACGATTAAAAAAAATACATAAAATAATTCGAAAATTTTTGAATAGCCCAGGTTGATAAAAATT
CATTTCATACGTTTTATAACTTATGCCCCTAAGTATTTTTTGACCATAGTGTTTCAATTCTACATTAATT
TTACAGAGTAGAATGAAACGCCACCTACTCAGCCAAGAGGCGAAAAGGTTAGCTCGCCAAGCAGAGAGGG
CGCCAGTGCTCACTACTTTTTATAATTCTCAACTTCTTTTTCCAGACTCAGTTCGTATATATAGACCTAT
TTTCAATTTAACGTCGGCTGCAGGCAAGTAAACCCCTACCAACTGGTCGGGGTTTGAAACGCAGATGAAC
TTCAGGGTCAGCTTGCCGTACAAGTAAACCCCTACCAACTGGTCGGGGTTTGAAACTCATGTGGTCGGGG
TAGCGGCTGAAGCACTCAAGTAAACCCCTACCAACTGGTCGGGGTTTGAAACACTCCAGCTTGTGCCCCA
GGATGTTGCCGTCAAGTAAACCCCTACCAACTGGTCGGGGTTTGAAACTCACCTTGATGCCGTTCTTCTG
CTTGTCGGCAAGTAAACCCCTACCAACTGGTCGGGGTTTGAAACTTTTTTTGCGGCCGCAACGGTACCTC
ATACTCGGTGGCCTCCCCACCACCAACTTTTTTGCACTGCAAAAAAACACGCTTTTGCACGCGGGCCCAT
ACATAGTACAAACTCTACGTTTCGTAGACTATTTTACATAAATAGTCTACACCGTTGTATACGCTCCAAA
TACACTACCACACATTGAACCTTTTTGCAGTGCAAAAAAGTACGTGTCGGCAGTCACGTAGGCCGGCCTT
ATCGGGTCGCGTCCTGTCACGTACGAATCACATTATCGGACCGGACGAGTGTTGTCTTATCGTGACAGGA
CGCCAGCTTCCTGTGTTGCTAACCGCAGCCGGACGCAACTCCTTATCGGAACAGGACGCGCCTCCATATC
AGCCGCGCGTTATCTCATGCGCGTGACCGGACACGAGGCGCCCGTCCCGCTTATCGCGCCTATAAATACA
GCCCGCAACGATCTGGTAAACACAGTTGAACAGCATCTGTTACAGCGACACAACATGAGCCGGTCCAACA
ACGCCAACGCGCCCACGCCATCCAACCGCCGCCGCAACCTGTCTCTGGTGATGGTGAGCAAGGGCGAGGA
GCTGTTCACCGGGGTGGTGCCCATCCTGGTCGAGCTGGACGGCGACGTAAACGGCCACAAGTTCAGCGTG
TCCGGCGAGGGCGAGGGCGATGCCACCTACGGCAAGCTGACCCTGAAGTTCATCTGCACCACCAGCAAGC
TGCCCGTGCCCTGGCCCACCCTCGTGACCACCCTGACCTACGGCGTGCAGTGCTTCAGCCGCTACCCCGA
CCACATGAAGCAGCACGACTTCTTCAAGTCCGCCATGCCCGAAGGCTACGTCCAGGAGCGCACCATCTTC
TTCAAGGACGACGGCAACTACAAGACCCGCGCCGAGGTGAAGTTCGAGGGCGACACCCTGGTGAACCGCA
TCGAGCTGAAGGGCATCGACTTCAAGGAGGACGGCAACATCCTGGGGCACAAGCTGGAGTACAACTACAA
CAGCCACAACGTCTATATCATGGCCGACAAGCAGAAGAACGGCATCAAGGTGAACTTCAAGATCCGCCAC
AACATCGAGGACGGCAGCGTGCAGCTCGCCGACCACTACCAGCAGAACACCCCCATCGGCGACGGCCCCG
TGCTGCTGCCCGACAACCACTACCTGAGCACCCAGTCCGCCCTGAGCAAAGACCCCAACGAGAAGCGCGA
TCACATGGTCCTGCTGGAGTTCGTGACCGCCGCCGGGATCACTCTCGGCATGGACGAGCTGTACAAGTAA
ACATTGATGAGTTTGGACAAACCACAACTAGAATGCAGTGAAAAAAATGCTTTATTTGTGAAATTTGTGA
TGCTATTGCTTTATTTGTAACCATTATAAGCTGCAATAAACAAGTTAACAACAACAATTGCATTCATTTT
ATGTTTCAGGTTCAGGGGGAGGTGTGGGAGGTTTTTTAAAGCAAGTAAAACCTCTACAAATGTGGTATGG
CTGATTATGATCAGTCGACCCTAGAGATCCACTAGTGTCGACGATGTAGGTCACGGTCTCGAAGCCGCGG
TGCGGGTGCCAGGGCGTGCCCTTGGGCTCCCCGGGCGCGTACTCCACCTCACCCATCTGGTCCATCATGA
TGAACGGGTCGAGGTGGCGGTAGTTGATCCCGGCGAACGCGCGGCGCACCGGGAAGCCCTCGCCCTCGAA
ACCGCTGGGCGCGGTGGTCACGGTGAGCACGGGACGTGCGACGGCGTCGGCGGGTGCGGATACGCGGGGC
AGCGTCAGCGGGTTCTCGACGGTCACGGCGGGCATGTCGACACTAGTTCTAGCCAGCTTTTGTTCCCTTT
AGTGAGGGTTAATTTCGAGCTTGGCGTAATCATGGTCATAGCTGTTTCCTGTGTGAAATTGTTATCCGCT
CACAATTCCACACAACATACGAGCCGGAAGCATAAAGTGTAAAGCCTGGGGTGCCTAATGAGTGAGCTAA
CTCACATTAATTGCGTTGCGCTCACTGCCCGCTTTCCAGTCGGGAAACCTGTCGTGCCAGCTGCATTAAT
GAATCGGCCAACGCGCGGGGAGAGGCGGTTTGCGTATTGGGCGCTCTTCCGCTTCCTCGCTCACTGACTC
GCTGCGCTCGGTCGTTCGGCTGCGGCGAGCGGTATCAGCTCACTCAAAGGCGGTAATACGGTTATCCACA
GAATCAGGGGATAACGCAGGAAAGAACATGTGAGCAAAAGGCCAGCAAAAGGCCAGGAACCGTAAAAAGG
CCGCGTTGCTGGCGTTTTTCCATAGGCTCCGCCCCCCTGACGAGCATCACAAAAATCGACGCTCAAGTCA
GAGGTGGCGAAACCCGACAGGACTATAAAGATACCAGGCGTTTCCCCCTGGAAGCTCCCTCGTGCGCTCT
CCTGTTCCGACCCTGCCGCTTACCGGATACCTGTCCGCCTTTCTCCCTTCGGGAAGCGTGGCGCTTTCTC
ATAGCTCACGCTGTAGGTATCTCAGTTCGGTGTAGGTCGTTCGCTCCAAGCTGGGCTGTGTGCACGAACC
CCCCGTTCAGCCCGACCGCTGCGCCTTATCCGGTAACTATCGTCTTGAGTCCAACCCGGTAAGACACGAC
TTATCGCCACTGGCAGCAGCCACTGGTAACAGGATTAGCAGAGCGAGGTATGTAGGCGGTGCTACAGAGT
TCTTGAAGTGGTGGCCTAACTACGGCTACACTAGAAGAACAGTATTTGGTATCTGCGCTCTGCTGAAGCC
AGTTACCTTCGGAAAAAGAGTTGGTAGCTCTTGATCCGGCAAACAAACCACCGCTGGTAGCGGTGGTTTT
TTTGTTTGCAAGCAGCAGATTACGCGCAGAAAAAAAGGATCTCAAGAAGATCCTTTGATCTTTTCTACGG
GGTCTGACGCTCAGTGGAACGAAAACTCACGTTAAGGGATTTTGGTCATGAGATTATCAAAAAGGATCTT
CACCTAGATCCTTTTAAATTAAAAATGAAGTTTTAAATCAATCTAAAGTATATATGAGTAAACTTGGTCT
GACAGTTACCAATGCTTAATCAGTGAGGCACCTATCTCAGCGATCTGTCTATTTCGTTCATCCATAGTTG
CCTGACTCCCCGTCGTGTAGATAACTACGATACGGGAGGGCTTACCATCTGGCCCCAGTGCTGCAATGAT
ACCGCGAGACCCACGCTCACCGGCTCCAGATTTATCAGCAATAAACCAGCCAGCCGGAAGGGCCGAGCGC
AGAAGTGGTCCTGCAACTTTATCCGCCTCCATCCAGTCTATTAATTGTTGCCGGGAAGCTAGAGTAAGTA
GTTCGCCAGTTAATAGTTTGCGCAACGTTGTTGCCATTGCTACAGGCATCGTGGTGTCACGCTCGTCGTT
TGGTATGGCTTCATTCAGCTCCGGTTCCCAACGATCAAGGCGAGTTACATGATCCCCCATGTTGTGCAAA
AAAGCGGTTAGCTCCTTCGGTCCTCCGATCGTTGTCAGAAGTAAGTTGGCCGCAGTGTTATCACTCATGG
TTATGGCAGCACTGCATAATTCTCTTACTGTCATGCCATCCGTAAGATGCTTTTCTGTGACTGGTGAGTA
CTCAACCAAGTCATTCTGAGAATAGTGTATGCGGCGACCGAGTTGCTCTTGCCCGGCGTCAATACGGGAT
AATACCGCGCCACATAGCAGAACTTTAAAAGTGCTCATCATTGGAAAACGTTCTTCGGGGCGAAAACTCT
CAAGGATCTTACCGCTGTTGAGATCCAGTTCGATGTAACCCACTCGTGCACCCAACTGATCTTCAGCATC
TTTTACTTTCACCAGCGTTTCTGGGTGAGCAAAAACAGGAAGGCAAAATGCCGCAAAAAAGGGAATAAGG
GCGACACGGAAATGTTGAATACTCATACTCTTCCTTTTTCAATATTATTGAAGCATTTATCAGGGTTATT
GTCTCATGAGCGGATACATATTTGAATGTATTTAGAAAAATAAACAAATAGGGGTTCCGCGCACATTTCC
CCGAAAAGTGCCAC
Features (pLannotate 1.2.2; 29 found; start..end, strand, type, name):
     30..458     -  rep_origin     f1 ori (sequence partly withheld): f1 bacteriophage origin of replication; arrow indicates direction of (+) strand synthesis
    463..620     -  CDS            lacZα (fragment): LacZα fragment of β-galactosidase; lacZ fragment
    623..641     +  promoter       T7 promoter: promoter for bacteriophage T7 RNA polymerase
    666..4785    +  gene           mini-white: white; This modified version of the white gene lacks part of the first intron.
   4792..4825    -  protein_bind   loxP: Cre-mediated recombination occurs in the 8-bp core sequence (GCATACAT). Cre recombinase
   4884..5304    +  promoter       dU6-3 promoter: RNA polymerase III promoter for Drosophila U6-3 snRNA (Port et al., 2014)
   5313..5348    +  misc_RNA       RfxCas13d DR36: 36-base direct repeat for an RfxCas13d pre-gRNA (Konermann et al., 2018)
   5349..5378    -  CDS            PA-GFP (fragment): photoactivatable GFP variant (Patterson et al., 2002) mammalian codon-optimized
   5379..5414    +  misc_RNA       RfxCas13d DR36: 36-base direct repeat for an RfxCas13d pre-gRNA (Konermann et al., 2018)
   5415..5444    -  CDS            msGFP2 (fragment): photostable monomeric superfolder GFP (Valbuena et al., 2020)
   5445..5480    +  misc_RNA       RfxCas13d DR36: 36-base direct repeat for an RfxCas13d pre-gRNA (Konermann et al., 2018)
   5481..5511    -  CDS            VN155(I152L) (fragment): improved N-terminal fragment of mVenus for use in bimolecular fluorescence complementation (BiFC) (Kodama and Hu, 2010)
   5511..5546    +  misc_RNA       RfxCas13d DR36: 36-base direct repeat for an RfxCas13d pre-gRNA (Konermann et al., 2018)
   5547..5577    -  CDS            Citrine (fragment): enhanced variant of YFP (Heikal et al., 2001) mammalian codon-optimized
   5577..5612    +  misc_RNA       RfxCas13d DR36: 36-base direct repeat for an RfxCas13d pre-gRNA (Konermann et al., 2018)
   5639..6099    +  promoter       OpIE-2 promoter (fragment): immediate-early gene 2 from the Orgyia pseudotsugata multicapsid nucleopolyhedrovirus; strong constitutive baculovirus promoter for insect cell expression
   6113..6178    +  CDS            IE2 (fragment): VIE2_NPVOP - Protein inferred from homology: Swiss-Prot protein existence level 3. RING-finger E3 ubiquitin ligase that plays an important regulatory role during the initial stages of infection. Migrates to specific nuclear foci early in infection supposely to prepare the sites for viral replication by targeting and ubiquitinating host proteins. From Orgyia pseudotsugata multicapsid polyhedrosis virus (OpMNPV).
   6179..6898    +  CDS            EGFP: the original enhanced GFP (Yang et al., 1996) mammalian codon-optimized
   6933..7014    -  polyA_signal   SV40 poly(A) signal: SV40 polyadenylation signal
   7037..7121    -  CDS            large T antigen (fragment): large T antigen from SV40 (simian virus 40)
   7166..7235    +  protein_bind   attB: attB site for the φC31 integrase (Groth et al., 2000) phage φC31 integrase
   7454..7472    -  promoter       T3 promoter: promoter for bacteriophage T3 RNA polymerase
   7517..7533    -  protein_bind   lac operator: The lac repressor binds to the lac operator to inhibit transcription in E. coli. This inhibition can be relieved by adding lactose or isopropyl-β-D-thiogalactopyranoside (IPTG). lac repressor encoded by lacI
   7541..7571    -  promoter       lac promoter: promoter for the E. coli lac operon
   7586..7607    -  protein_bind   CAP binding site: CAP binding activates transcription in the presence of cAMP. E. coli catabolite activator protein
   7620..7712    -  CDS            lacI (fragment): lac repressor; lacI; The lac repressor binds to the lac operator to inhibit transcription in E. coli. This inhibition can be relieved by adding lactose or isopropyl-β-D-thiogalactopyranoside (IPTG).
   7895..8483    -  rep_origin     ori: high-copy-number ColE1/pMB1/pBR322/pUC origin of replication
   8654..9514    -  CDS            AmpR: β-lactamase; bla; confers resistance to ampicillin, carbenicillin, and related antibiotics
   9515..9619    -  promoter       AmpR promoter: bla
