[The description below was written by a language model from this plasmid's Addgene catalogue record and pLannotate feature annotations shown in this document.]
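Description:
OA-1050J (GFP) is an insect expression and transgenesis plasmid of about 9.7 kb, built on a "white+attB+GFP" backbone for use in Drosophila. In bacteria it is maintained at high copy through a ColE1/pUC-type origin and selected with ampicillin via the β-lactamase gene. It also carries an f1 origin and remnants of a lacZα/lac promoter cloning region flanked by T7 and T3 promoters. For fly work it carries a φC31 attB site, which allows integrase-mediated insertion into a genomic attP landing site. Transformants are scored with the mini-white eye-colour marker. A single loxP site sits just downstream of mini-white.

The payload is a synthetic guide RNA array driven by the Drosophila U6-3 RNA polymerase III promoter. It consists of five 36-base RfxCas13d (CasRx) direct repeats alternating with four spacers of roughly 30 nt. The annotation software labels these spacers as antisense fragments of various GFP-family proteins, which simply reflects that they are complementary to GFP coding sequence. CasRx can process such a pre-gRNA array into individual guides, so a single transcript yields four guides against the GFP mRNA. Immediately downstream is an OpIE-2 baculovirus immediate-early promoter driving EGFP with an SV40 polyadenylation signal. The record lists GFP as a second marker, and this transcript also appears to be the target of the array.

The associated work concerns programmable RNA targeting with CasRx in flies, and the plasmid supplies the guide component. CasRx itself is not encoded here and must be provided separately. The depositor and sequencing-derived records differ by 16 nt in length and in the annotated f1 ori orientation, but are otherwise equivalent in features.
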