Addgene plasmid #133304: OA-1050J (GFP)
Purpose: express arrays of gRNA targeting GFP under dU6-3 promoter
Depositing lab: Omar Akbari. Depositing organization: University of California, San Diego (UCSD). Publication: Programmable RNA Targeting Using CasRx in Flies. Buchman AB, Brogan DJ, Sun R, Yang T, Hsu PD, Akbari OS. CRISPR J. 2020 Jun;3(3):164-176. doi: 10.1089/crispr.2020.0018. PubMed 32584145.
Backbone
  Vector backbone: white+attB+GFP
  Backbone size w/o insert (bp): 9351
  Total vector size (bp): 9658
  Vector type: Insect Expression
  Selectable markers: mini-white, GFP
Growth in bacteria
  Bacterial resistance: Ampicillin, 100 μg/mL
  Growth temperature: 37°C
  Growth strain: DH5alpha
  Copy number: High Copy
Gene/Insert
  Gene/Insert name: GFP gRNA array
  gRNA/shRNA sequence: CAAGTAAACCCCTACCAACTGGTCGGGGTTTGAAACGCAGATGAACTTCAGGGTCAGCTTGCCGTACAAGTAAACCCCTACCAACTGGTCGGGGTTTGAAACTCATGTGGTCGGGGTAGCGGCTGAAGCACTCAAGTAAACCCCTACCAACTGGTCGGGGTTTGAAACACTCCAGCTTGTGCCCCAGGATGTTGCCGTCAAGTAAACCCCTACCAACTGGTCGGGGTTTGAAACTCACCTTGATGCCGTTCTTCTGCTTGTCGGCAAGTAAACCCCTACCAACTGGTCGGGGTTTGAAAC
  Species: Synthetic
  Promoter: U6-3
  Cloning method: Gibson Cloning
  Sequencing primers: 5′ unknown; 3′ unknown
Terms and licenses: Academic/Nonprofit Terms; Industry Terms: Not Available to Industry
How to cite: OA-1050J (GFP) was a gift from Omar Akbari (Addgene plasmid # 133304 ; http://n2t.net/addgene:133304 ; RRID:Addgene_133304)
